Addgene plasmid #187807: GB3682
Purpose: Transcriptional unit for expression of alcohol O-acetyltransferase from Saccharomyces pastorianus strain CBS 1483 chromosome SeVIII-SeXV, codon optimized for Nicotiana.
Depositing lab: Diego Orzaez. Depositing organization: Instituto de Biologia Molecular y Celular de Plantas. Publication: Tunable control of insect pheromone biosynthesis in Nicotiana benthamiana. Kallam K, Moreno-Gimenez E, Mateos-Fernandez R, Tansley C, Gianoglio S, Orzaez D, Patron N. Plant Biotechnol J. 2023 Apr 9. doi: 10.1111/pbi.14048. PubMed 37032497.
Backbone
  Vector backbone: pDGB3_alpha2
  Vector type: Plant Expression
Growth in bacteria
  Bacterial resistance: Kanamycin, 50 μg/mL
  Growth temperature: 37°C
  Growth strain: DH5alpha
  Copy number: High Copy
Gene/Insert
  Gene/Insert name: SpATF1-2
  Species: Synthetic
  Cloning method: Restriction Enzyme; 5′ cloning site Unknown (unknown if destroyed)
Terms and licenses: Academic/Nonprofit Terms; Industry Terms: Not Available to Industry
How to cite: GB3682 was a gift from Diego Orzaez (Addgene plasmid # 187807 ; http://n2t.net/addgene:187807 ; RRID:Addgene_187807)
