[The description below was written by a language model from this plasmid's Addgene catalogue record and pLannotate feature annotations shown in this document.]
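Description:
GB3682 is a plant expression plasmid built in the pDGB3_alpha2 backbone, a binary T-DNA vector of about 9.2 kb. It carries a high-copy ColE1/pUC-type origin for propagation in E. coli, together with a pBR322 bom region and a remnant of rop. It also carries the pVS1 replicon (oriV, RepA and the StaA stability protein), a broad-host-range replicon that typically supports maintenance in Agrobacterium. Bacterial selection is by kanamycin, conferred by an aph(3')-Ia cassette located outside the T-DNA. No plant selectable marker is annotated between the borders.

Between the nopaline-type left and right border repeats sits a single transcriptional unit. A CaMV 35S promoter, followed by a fragment of the TMV Ω translational enhancer leader, drives the SpATF1-2 coding sequence, and a CaMV polyadenylation signal fragment terminates the transcript. The insert is a synthetic gene encoding an alcohol O-acetyltransferase from Saccharomyces pastorianus strain CBS 1483, codon optimized for Nicotiana. The annotation software matches it to yeast ATF1, an enzyme that uses acetyl-CoA to convert a range of alcohols into their acetate esters. No epitope tags or reporters are annotated.

The arrangement gives strong constitutive expression of the acetyltransferase once the T-DNA is delivered into plant cells. The associated publication concerns tunable control of insect pheromone biosynthesis in Nicotiana benthamiana, which suggests the enzyme serves an acetylation step in that pathway, although the record does not spell out its exact role. The record also does not state the cloning sites used to assemble the unit.
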