Features (pLannotate 1.2.2; 15 found; start..end, strand, type, name):
     34..73      +  CDS            rop (fragment): Rop protein, which maintains plasmids at low copy number; rop
    175..315     +  misc_feature   bom: basis of mobility region from pBR322
    501..1089    -  rep_origin     ori: high-copy-number ColE1/pMB1/pBR322/pUC origin of replication
   1177..1992    -  CDS            KanR: aminoglycoside phosphotransferase; aph(3')-Ia; confers resistance to kanamycin in bacteria or G418 (Geneticin®) in eukaryotes
   2425..2449    +  misc_feature   LB T-DNA repeat: left border repeat from nopaline C58 T-DNA
   3087..3431    +  promoter       CaMV 35S promoter: strong constitutive promoter from cauliflower mosaic virus
   3384..3430    +  promoter       minimal CaMV 35S promoter: minimal 35S promoter from cauliflower mosaic virus
   3463..3488    +  misc_feature   TMV Ω (fragment): translational enhancer from the tobacco mosaic virus 5'-leader sequence (Gallie et al., 1988)
   3505..5079    +  CDS            ATF1: ATF1_YEAST - Experimental evidence at protein level: Swiss-Prot protein existence level 1. Major alcohol O-acetyltransferase that uses acetyl-CoA to synthesize acetate esters from various alcohols, producing ethyl acetate, isoamyl acetate, isobutyl acetate, butyl acetate, hexyl acetate, heptyl acetate and octyl acetate (PubMed:7764365, PubMed:9758847, PubMed:10653746, PubMed:12937998, PubMed:16845703, PubMed:18597084, PubMed:17891501, PubMed:25306884, PubMed:28160314). The alcohol acyltransferase activity is promiscuous with regard to alcohol but relatively specific for acetyl-CoA since ATF1 d
   5148..5307    +  polyA_signal   CaMV poly(A) signal (fragment): cauliflower mosaic virus polyadenylation signal
   5329..5353    +  misc_feature   RB T-DNA repeat: right border repeat from nopaline C58 T-DNA
   5693..6094    +  CDS            Y4CG_SINFN (fragment): Protein inferred from homology: Swiss-Prot protein existence level 3. From Sinorhizobium fredii (strain NBRC 101917 / NGR234).
   6654..7283    +  CDS            pVS1 StaA: stability protein from the Pseudomonas plasmid pVS1 (Heeb et al., 2000)
   7712..8785    +  CDS            pVS1 RepA: replication protein from the Pseudomonas plasmid pVS1 (Heeb et al., 2000)
   8851..9045    +  rep_origin     pVS1 oriV: origin of replication for the Pseudomonas plasmid pVS1 (Heeb et al., 2000)
>Addgene plasmid #187807 | GB3682 | addgene full sequence | sequence record 377702 | Addgene NGS Result
CCACTCGACCGCCGGCGCCCACATCAAGGCACCCTGCCTCGCGCGTTTCGGTGATGACGGTGAAAACCTC
TGACACATGCAGCTCCCGGTGACGGTCACAGCTTGTCTGTAAGCGGATGCCGGGAGCAGACAAGCCCGTC
AGGGCGCGTCAGCGGGTGTTGGCGGGTGTCGGGGCGCAGCCATGACCCAGTCACGTAGCGATAGCGGAGT
GTATACTGGCTTAACTATGCGGCATCAGAGCAGATTGTACTGAGAGTGCACCATATGCGGTGTGAAATAC
CGCACAGATGCGTAAGGAGAAAATACCGCATCAGGCGCTCTTCCGCTTCCTCGCTCACTGACTCGCTGCG
CTCGGTCGTTCGGCTGCGGCGAGCGGTATCAGCTCACTCAAAGGCGGTAATACGGTTATCCACAGAATCA
GGGGATAACGCAGGAAAGAACATGTGAGCAAAAGGCCAGCAAAAGGCCAGGAACCGTAAAAAGGCCGCGT
TGCTGGCGTTTTTCCATAGGCTCCGCCCCCCTGACGAGCATCACAAAAATCGACGCTCAAGTCAGAGGTG
GCGAAACCCGACAGGACTATAAAGATACCAGGCGTTTCCCCCTGGAAGCTCCCTCGTGCGCTCTCCTGTT
CCGACCCTGCCGCTTACCGGATACCTGTCCGCCTTTCTCCCTTCGGGAAGCGTGGCGCTTTCTCATAGCT
CACGCTGTAGGTATCTCAGTTCGGTGTAGGTCGTTCGCTCCAAGCTGGGCTGTGTGCACGAACCCCCCGT
TCAGCCCGACCGCTGCGCCTTATCCGGTAACTATCGTCTTGAGTCCAACCCGGTAAGACACGACTTATCG
CCACTGGCAGCAGCCACTGGTAACAGGATTAGCAGAGCGAGGTATGTAGGCGGTGCTACAGAGTTCTTGA
AGTGGTGGCCTAACTACGGCTACACTAGAAGGACAGTATTTGGTATCTGCGCTCTGCTGAAGCCAGTTAC
CTTCGGAAAAAGAGTTGGTAGCTCTTGATCCGGCAAACAAACCACCGCTGGTAGCGGTGGTTTTTTTGTT
TGCAAGCAGCAGATTACGCGCAGAAAAAAAGGATCTCAAGAAGATCCTTTGATCTTTTCTACGGGGTCTG
ACGCTCAGTGGAACGAAAACTCACGTTAAGGGATTTTGGTCATGCATTCTAGGTGATTAGAAAAACTCAT
CGAGCATCAAATGAAACTGCAATTTATTCATATCAGGATTATCAATACCATATTTTTGAAAAAGCCGTTT
CTGTAATGAAGGAGAAAACTCACCGAGGCAGTTCCATAGGATGGCAAGATCCTGGTATCGGTCTGCGATT
CCGACTCGTCCAACATCAATACAACCTATTAATTTCCCCTCGTCAAAAATAAGGTTATCAAGTGAGAAAT
CACCATGAGTGACGACTGAATCCGGTGAGAATGGCAAAAGTTTATGCATTTCTTTCCAGACTTGTTCAAC
AGGCCAGCCATTACGCTCGTCATCAAAATCACTCGCATCAACCAAACCGTTATTCATTCGTGATTGCGCC
TGAGCGAGTCGAAATACGCGATCGCTGTTAAAAGGACAATTACAAACAGGAATCGAATGCAACCGGCGCA
GGAACACTGCCAGCGCATCAACAATATTTTCACCTGAATCAGGATATTCTTCTAATACCTGGAATGCTGT
TTTCCCTGGGATCGCAGTGGTGAGTAACCATGCATCATCAGGAGTACGGATAAAATGCTTGATGGTCGGA
AGAGGCATAAATTCCGTCAGCCAGTTTAGTCTGACCATCTCATCTGTAACATCATTGGCAACGCTACCTT
TGCCATGTTTCAGAAACAACTCTGGCGCATCGGGCTTCCCATACAATCGGTAGATTGTCGCACCTGATTG
CCCGACATTATCGCGAGCCCATTTATACCCATATAAATCAGCATCCATGTTGGAATTTAATCGCGGCCTT
GAGCAAGACGTTTCCCGTTGAATATGGCTCATAACAGAACTTATTATTTCCTTCCTCTTTTCTACAGTAT
TTAAAGATACCCCAAGAAGCTAATTATAACAAGACGAACTCCAATTCACTGTTCCTTGCATTCTAAAACC
TTAAATACCAGAAAACAGCTTTTTCAAAGTTGTTTTCAAAGTTGGCGTATAACATAGTATCGACGGAGCC
GATTTTGAAACCGCGGTGATCACAGGCAGCAACGCTCTGTCATCGTTACAATCAACATGCTACCCTCCGC
GAGATCATCCGTGTTTCAAACCCGGCAGCTTAGTTGCCGTTCTTCCGAATAGCATCGGTAACATGAGCAA
AGTCTGCCGCCTTACAACGGCTCTCCCGCTGACGCCGTCCCGGACTGATGGGCTGCCTGTATCGAGTGGT
GATTTTGTGCCGAGCTGCCGGTCGGGGAGCTGTTGGCTGGCTGGTGGCAGGATATATTGTGGTGTAAACA
TAACAAGCTTCGTCTCAGTCAGGAGACTAGAGCCAAGCTGATCTCCTTTGCCCCGGAGATCACCATGGAC
GACTTTCTCTATCTCTACGATCTAGGAAGAAAGTTCGACGGAGAAGGTGACGATACCATGTTCACCACCG
ATAATGAGAAGATTAGCCTCTTCAATTTCAGAAAGAATGCTGACCCACAGATGGTTAGAGAGGCCTACGC
GGCAGGTCTGATCAAGACGATCTACCCGAGTAATAATCTCCAGGAGATCAAATACCTTCCCAAGAAGGTT
AAAGATGCAGTCAAAAGATTCAGGACTAACTGCATCAAGAACACAGAGAAAGATATATTTCTCAAGATCA
GAAGTACTATTCCAGTATGGACGATTCAAGGCTTGCTTCATAAACCAAGGCAAGTAATAGAGATTGGAGT
CTCTAAGAAAGTAGTTCCTACTGAATCAAAGGCCATGGAGTCAAAAATTCAGATCGAGGATCTAACAGAA
CTCGCCGTGAAGACTGGCGAACAGTTCATACAGAGTCTTTTACGACTCAATGACAAGAAGAAAATCTTCG
TCAACATGGTGGAGCACGACACTCTCGTCTACTCCAAGAATATCAAAGATACAGTCTCAGAAGACCAAAG
GGCTATTGAGACTTTTCAACAAAGGGTAATATCGGGAAACCTCCTCGGATTCCATTGCCCAGCTATCTGT
CACTTCATCAAAAGGACAGTAGAAAAGGAAGGTGGCACCTACAAATGCCATCATTGCGATAAAGGAAAGG
CTATCGTTCAAGATGCCCCTGCCGACAGTGGTCCCAAAGATGGACCCCCACCCACGAGGAGCATCGTGGA
AAAAGAAGACGTTCCAACCACGTCTTCAAAGCAAGTGGATTGATGTGATATCTCCACTGACGTAAGGGAT
GACGCACAATCCCACTATCCTTCGCAAGACCCTTCCTCTATATAAGGAAGTTCATTTCATTTGGAGAGGA
CTCCGGTATTTTTACAACAATTACCACAACAAAACAAACAACAAACAACATTACAATTTACTATTCTAGT
CGAAATGAATGAAATCGATGAAAAAAATCAAGCTCCCGTACAACAGGAGTGTCTCAAGGAAATGATACAG
AACGGCCACGCAAGGAGGATGGGCAGTGTAGAGGACCTCTACGTAGCCTTAAACAGACAAAACCTGTATA
GAAACTTTTGTACGTATGGGGAACTTTCCGACTACTGCACCCGAGATCAACTGACATTAGCCCTGAGGGA
GATTTGTCTCAAAAATCCAACCCTTCTGCATATAGTCTTGCCAACCCGTTGGCCAAACCATGAGAACTAT
TATCGTTCTTCCGAATATTATTCAAGACCCCATCCTGTCCATGATTATATAAGCGTACTCCAAGAGTTGA
AGCTTTCTGGGGTAGTGCTTAATGAACAACCGGAATACTCTGCAGTGATGAAGCAAATCCTTGAAGAATT
TAAGAATTCAAAAGGTAGCTATACGGCAAAAATCTTCAAGTTGACAACTACTTTGACGATACCCTACTTC
GGGCCTACCGGTCCTTCATGGAGATTGATCTGTCTCCCCGAGGAACATACAGAGAAGTGGAGGAAGTTCA
TTTTTGTTAGCAACCACTGTATGTCAGATGGCAGGTCCAGTATACATTTTTTCCATGATCTTAGAGATGA
GCTTAACAATATAAAGACCCCTCCAAAGAAGTTAGACTATATCTTTAAGTATGAAGAGGATTACCAGTTA
TTAAGGAAACTCCCTGAGCCTATAGAGAAAGTTATAGACTTTAGGCCACCGTATTTATTCATCCCGAAGA
GCCTTCTTAGCGGATTCATCTATAACCACTTACGATTTAGTTCCAAAGGAGTGTGTATGCGAATGGATGA
CGTTGAGAAAACGGATGACGTCGTAACAGAAATAATAAATATTAGCCCTACAGAATTTCAAGCTATCAAG
GCCAATATTAAGAGTAACATCCAAGGGAAATGTACGATCACGCCCTTTTTGCATGTGTGTTGGTTTGTAT
CCCTTCACAAGTGGGGAAAATTTTTCAAGCCCCTTAACTTCGAATGGCTGACTGACATTTTTATACCAGC
TGATTGCAGGTCCCAACTCCCAGACGATGATGAAATGCGACAGATGTATAGATATGGCGCTAATGTAGGG
TTTATAGACTTCACTCCCTGGATAAGCGAGTTTGATATGAACGACAACAAAGAAAACTTCTGGCCCTTAA
TTGAACACTACCACGAGGTTATTTCTGAAGCCTTGAGGAATAAGAAGCATCTTCATGGCCTTGGCTTTAA
CATTCAGGGATTCGTTCAAAAGTATGTCAATATAGATAAGGTTATGTGCGACCGTGCTATTGGAAAAAGA
CGTGGCGGTACGCTCTTGAGCAATGTGGGTTTGTTTAATCAATTGGAAGAGCCGGACGCCAAATATTCTA
TATGCGACTTAGCCTTTGGTCAATTTCAGGGAAGCTGGCACCAAGCCTTCAGTCTTGGAGTATGTAGCAC
TAACGTCAAAGGAATGAACATAGTGGTTGCATCAACTAAAAACGTGGTAGGATCTCAGGAGAGCTTAGAG
GAATTATGTTCCATTTACAAAGCTCTGCTGTTAGGGCCTTAGGCTTCGGCCATGCTAGAGTCCGCAAAAA
TCACCAGTCTCTCTCTACAAATCTATCTCTCTCTATTTTTCTCCAGAATAATGTGTGAGTAGTTCCCAGA
TAAGGGAATTAGGGTTCTTATAGGGTTTCGCTCATGTGTTGAGCATATAAGAAACCCTTAGTATGTATTT
GTATTTGTAAAATACTTCTATCAATAAAATTTCTAATTCCTAAAACCAAAATCCAGTGACCTCGCTTGAG
ACGAAGCTTGACAGGATATATTGGCGGGTAAACCTAAGAGAAAAGAGCGTTTATTAGAATAATCGGATAT
TTAAAAGGGCGTGAAAAGGTTTATCCGTTCGTCCATTTGTATGTGCATGCCAACCACAGGGTTCCCCTCG
GGATCAAAGTACTTTGATCCAACCCCTCCGCTGCTATAGTGCAGTCGGCTTCTGACGTTCAGTGCAGCCG
TCATCTGAAAACGACATGTCGCACAAGTCCTAAGTTACGCGACAGGCTGCCGCCCTGCCCTTTTCCTGGC
GTTTTCTTGTCGCGTGTTTTAGTCGCATAAAGTAGAATACTTGCGACTAGAACCGGAGACATTACGCCAT
GAACAAGAGCGCCGCCGCTGGCCTGCTGGGCTATGCCCGCGTCAGCACCGACGACCAGGACTTGACCAAC
CAACGGGCCGAACTGCACGCGGCCGGCTGCACCAAGCTGTTTTCCGAGAAGATCACCGGCACCAGGCGCG
ACCGCCCGGAGCTGGCCAGGATGCTTGACCACCTACGCCCTGGCGACGTTGTGACAGTGACCAGGCTAGA
CCGCCTGGCCCGCAGCACCCGCGACCTACTGGACATTGCCGAGCGCATCCAGGAGGCCGGCGCGGGCCTG
CGTAGCCTGGCAGAGCCGTGGGCCGACACCACCACGCCGGCCGGCCGCATGGTGTTGACCGTGTTCGCCG
GCATTGCCGAGTTCGAGCGTTCCCTAATCATCGACCGCACCCGGAGCGGGCGCGAGGCCGCCAAGGCCCG
AGGCGTGAAGTTTGGCCCCCGCCCTACCCTCACCCCGGCACAGATCGCGCACGCCCGCGAGCTGATCGAC
CAGGAAGGCCGCACCGTGAAAGAGGCGGCTGCACTGCTTGGCGTGCATCGCTCGACCCTGTACCGCGCAC
TTGAGCGCAGCGAGGAAGTGACGCCCACCGAGGCCAGGCGGCGCGGTGCCTTCCGTGAGGACGCATTGAC
CGAGGCCGACGCCCTGGCGGCCGCCGAGAATGAACGCCAAGAGGAACAAGCATGAAACCGCACCAGGACG
GCCAGGACGAACCGTTTTTCATTACCGAAGAGATCGAGGCGGAGATGATCGCGGCCGGGTACGTGTTCGA
GCCGCCCGCGCACCTCTCAACCGTGCGGCTGCATGAAATCCTGGCCGGTTTGTCTGATGCCAAGCTGGCG
GCCTGGCCGGCCAGCTTGGCCGCTGAAGAAACCGAGCGCCGCCGTCTAAAAAGGTGATGTGTATTTGAGT
AAAACAGCTTGCGTCATGCGGTCGCTGCGTATATGATGCGATGAGTAAATAAACAAATACGCAAGGGGAA
CGCATGAAGGTTATCGCTGTACTTAACCAGAAAGGCGGGTCAGGCAAGACGACCATCGCAACCCATCTAG
CCCGCGCCCTGCAACTCGCCGGGGCCGATGTTCTGTTAGTCGATTCCGATCCCCAGGGCAGTGCCCGCGA
TTGGGCGGCCGTGCGGGAAGATCAACCGCTAACCGTTGTCGGCATCGACCGCCCGACGATTGACCGCGAC
GTGAAGGCCATCGGCCGGCGCGACTTCGTAGTGATCGACGGAGCGCCCCAGGCGGCGGACTTGGCTGTGT
CCGCGATCAAGGCAGCCGACTTCGTGCTGATTCCGGTGCAGCCAAGCCCTTACGACATATGGGCCACCGC
CGACCTGGTGGAGCTGGTTAAGCAGCGCATTGAGGTCACGGATGGAAGGCTACAAGCGGCCTTTGTCGTG
TCGCGGGCGATCAAAGGCACGCGCATCGGCGGTGAGGTTGCCGAGGCGCTGGCCGGGTACGAGCTGCCCA
TTCTTGAGTCCCGTATCACGCAGCGCGTGAGCTACCCAGGCACTGCCGCCGCCGGCACAACCGTTCTTGA
ATCAGAACCCGAGGGCGACGCTGCCCGCGAGGTCCAGGCGCTGGCCGCTGAAATTAAATCAAAACTCATT
TGAGTTAATGAGGTAAAGAGAAAATGAGCAAAAGCACAAACACGCTAAGTGCCGGCCGTCCGAGCGCACG
CAGCAGCAAGGCTGCAACGTTGGCCAGCCTGGCAGACACGCCAGCCATGAAGCGGGTCAACTTTCAGTTG
CCGGCGGAGGATCACACCAAGCTGAAGATGTACGCGGTACGCCAAGGCAAGACCATTACCGAGCTGCTAT
CTGAATACATCGCGCAGCTACCAGAGTAAATGAGCAAATGAATAAATGAGTAGATGAATTTTAGCGGCTA
AAGGAGGCGGCATGGAAAATCAAGAACAACCAGGCACCGACGCCGTGGAATGCCCCATGTGTGGAGGAAC
GGGCGGTTGGCCAGGCGTAAGCGGCTGGGTTGCCTGCCGGCCCTGCAATGGCACTGGAACCCCCAAGCCC
GAGGAATCGGCGTGAGCGGTCGCAAACCATCCGGCCCGGTACAAATCGGCGCGGCGCTGGGTGATGACCT
GGTGGAGAAGTTGAAGGCCGCGCAGGCCGCCCAGCGGCAACGCATCGAGGCAGAAGCACGCCCCGGTGAA
TCGTGGCAAGCGGCCGCTGATCGAATCCGCAAAGAATCCCGGCAACCGCCGGCAGCCGGTGCGCCGTCGA
TTAGGAAGCCGCCCAAGGGCGACGAGCAACCAGATTTTTTCGTTCCGATGCTCTATGACGTGGGCACCCG
CGATAGTCGCAGCATCATGGACGTGGCCGTTTTCCGTCTGTCGAAGCGTGACCGACGAGCTGGCGAGGTG
ATCCGCTACGAGCTTCCAGACGGGCACGTAGAGGTTTCCGCAGGGCCGGCCGGCATGGCCAGTGTGTGGG
ATTACGACCTGGTACTGATGGCGGTTTCCCATCTAACCGAATCCATGAACCGATACCGGGAAGGGAAGGG
AGACAAGCCCGGCCGCGTGTTCCGTCCACACGTTGCGGACGTACTCAAGTTCTGCCGGCGAGCCGATGGC
GGAAAGCAGAAAGACGACCTGGTAGAAACCTGCATTCGGTTAAACACCACGCACGTTGCCATGCAGCGTA
CGAAGAAGGCCAAGAACGGCCGCCTGGTGACGGTATCCGAGGGTGAAGCCTTGATTAGCCGCTACAAGAT
CGTAAAGAGCGAAACCGGGCGGCCGGAGTACATCGAGATCGAGCTAGCTGATTGGATGTACCGCGAGATC
ACAGAAGGCAAGAACCCGGACGTGCTGACGGTTCACCCCGATTACTTTTTGATCGATCCCGGCATCGGCC
GTTTTCTCTACCGCCTGGCACGCCGCGCCGCAGGCAAGGCAGAAGCCAGATGGTTGTTCAAGACGATCTA
CGAACGCAGTGGCAGCGCCGGAGAGTTCAAGAAGTTCTGTTTCACCGTGCGCAAGCTGATCGGGTCAAAT
GACCTGCCGGAGTACGATTTGAAGGAGGAGGCGGGGCAGGCTGGCCCGATCCTAGTCATGCGCTACCGCA
ACCTGATCGAGGGCGAAGCATCCGCCGGTTCCTAATGTACGGAGCAGATGCTAGGGCAAATTGCCCTAGC
AGGGGAAAAAGGTCGAAAAGGACTCTTTCCTGTGGATAGCACGTACATTGGGAACCCAAAGCCGTACATT
GGGAACCGGAACCCGTACATTGGGAACCCAAAGCCGTACATTGGGAACCGGTCACACATGTAAGTGACTG
ATATAAAAGAGAAAAAAGGCGATTTTTCCGCCTAAAACTCTTTAAAACTTATTAAAACTCTTAAAACCCG
CCTGGCCTGTGCATAACTGTCTGGCCAGCGCACAGCCGAAGAGCTGCAAAAAGCGCCTACCCTTCGGTCG
CTGCGCTCCCTACGCCCCGCCGCTTCGCGTCGGCCTATCGCGGCCGCTGGCCGCTCAAAAATGGCTGGCC
TACGGCCAGGCAATCTACCAGGGCGCGGACAAGCCGCGCCGTCG
